Addgene plasmid #99084: pRRG325-Unc-9
Purpose: dsRNA and riboprobe synthesis for Schmidtea mediterranea Unc-9 (also known as h.26.12f)
Depositing lab: Phillip Newmark. Depositing organization: University of Illinois at Urbana-Champaign. Publication: Follistatin antagonizes activin signaling and acts with notum to direct planarian head regeneration. Roberts-Galbraith RH, Newmark PA. Proc Natl Acad Sci U S A. 2013 Jan 22;110(4):1363-8. doi: 10.1073/pnas.1214053110. Epub 2013 Jan 7. PubMed 23297191.
Backbone
  Vector backbone: pJC53.2
  Backbone manufacturer: Phillip Newmark (Addgene plasmid # 26536)
  Backbone size w/o insert (bp): 3240
  Vector type: T/A Cloning Vector for dsRNA generation and the generation of sense and anti-sense probes
Growth in bacteria
  Bacterial resistance: Ampicillin and Kanamycin, 100 & 50 μg/mL
  Growth temperature: 37°C
  Growth strain: DH5alpha
  Copy number: High Copy
Gene/Insert
  Gene/Insert name: Unc-9 (also known as h.26.12f) in situ probe (alt names: AY067503.1 (Genbank); dd_Smed_v6_3659_0_1)
  Species: Schmidtea mediterranea
  Insert size (bp): 440
  Cloning method: Restriction Enzyme; 5′ cloning site Eam1105I (destroyed during cloning); 3′ cloning site Eam1105I (destroyed during cloning)
  Sequencing primers: 5′ Sp6; 3′ T3
Terms and licenses: Academic/Nonprofit Terms; Industry Terms: Not Available to Industry
Depositor comments: Cloning primers: F-TGTAGCTTTTTCCGGGAATTT, R-TACAATGCGTATTGCCGTTG
How to cite: pRRG325-Unc-9 was a gift from Phillip Newmark (Addgene plasmid # 99084 ; http://n2t.net/addgene:99084 ; RRID:Addgene_99084)
