[The description below was written by a language model from this plasmid's Addgene catalogue record and pLannotate feature annotations shown in this document.]
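Description:
pRRG325-Unc-9 is a small bacterial plasmid (about 3.7 kb) built on the pJC53.2 backbone, a T/A cloning vector designed for in vitro transcription of double-stranded RNA and of sense or antisense riboprobes. It is not an expression vector for any host. It is simply propagated in E. coli from a high-copy ColE1/pUC-type origin and selected with both ampicillin (β-lactamase) and kanamycin (neo/nptII). The annotation also picks up a short M13 origin fragment and a partial Tn5 transposase fragment upstream of the kanamycin gene. Both appear to be backbone remnants rather than functional parts.

The insert is a roughly 440 bp cDNA fragment of the Schmidtea mediterranea gene Unc-9 (also called h.26.12f), placed into the Eam1105I-generated T-overhang site, which was destroyed in cloning. Automated annotation matches part of the insert to an insect innexin (inx2), a gap junction structural component, consistent with Unc-9 being an innexin-family gene. The fragment sits within a nested, symmetrical set of phage promoters. An inner SP6 promoter on one side and an inner T3 promoter on the other point toward the insert, so each can be used alone to make a single-stranded probe of one polarity. Outside these lie two convergent T7 promoters, each backed by a T7 terminator. T7 polymerase can therefore transcribe both strands at once, with each transcript stopping at the terminator on the far side, and the products anneal to form dsRNA. According to the record, the plasmid is used to make riboprobes for in situ hybridization and dsRNA for RNA interference against this planarian transcript.
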