Features (pLannotate 1.2.2; 13 found; start..end, strand, type, name):
     19..607     +  rep_origin     ori: high-copy-number ColE1/pMB1/pBR322/pUC origin of replication
    790..837     -  terminator     T7 terminator: transcription terminator for bacteriophage T7 RNA polymerase
    851..869     +  promoter       T7 promoter: promoter for bacteriophage T7 RNA polymerase
    873..891     +  promoter       SP6 promoter: promoter for bacteriophage SP6 RNA polymerase
    906..998     +  CDS            inx2 (fragment): INX2_SCHAM - Experimental evidence at protein level: Swiss-Prot protein existence level 1. Structural components of the gap junctions. From Schistocerca americana (American grasshopper).
   1349..1367    -  promoter       T3 promoter: promoter for bacteriophage T3 RNA polymerase
   1371..1389    -  promoter       T7 promoter: promoter for bacteriophage T7 RNA polymerase
   1403..1450    +  terminator     T7 terminator: transcription terminator for bacteriophage T7 RNA polymerase
   1457..1523    +  rep_origin     M13 ori (fragment): M13 bacteriophage origin of replication; arrow indicates direction of (+) strand synthesis
   1526..1825    +  CDS            tnpA (fragment): TN5P_ECOLX - Also known as tnp. Experimental evidence at protein level: Swiss-Prot protein existence level 1. Mediates transposition of transposon Tn5 by a 'cut and paste' mechanism. First, the monomeric transposase binds the 19 bp inverted DNA repeats flanking the transposon. Then, dimerization of the DNA- bound transposase creates a synaptic DNA complex. After nicking of the first DNA strand, excision of the transposon proceeds through a series of intermediates. The transposase then mediates the insertion of the transposon at a new site by strand transfer. The activity of the wild- type tran
   1857..2648    +  CDS            neo: KKA2_KLEPN - Also known as kan, nptII. Experimental evidence at protein level: Swiss-Prot protein existence level 1. Resistance to kanamycin, neomycin, paromomycin, ribostamycin, butirosin and gentamicin B. From Klebsiella pneumoniae.
   2652..2668    +  promoter       AmpR promoter (fragment): bla
   2669..3529    +  CDS            AmpR: β-lactamase; bla; confers resistance to ampicillin, carbenicillin, and related antibiotics
>Addgene plasmid #99084 | pRRG325-Unc-9 | addgene full sequence | sequence record 191882 | Addgene NGS Result
AAAGATCAAAGGATCTTCTTGAGATCCTTTTTTTCTGCGCGTAATCTGCTGCTTGCAAACAAAAAAACCA
CCGCTACCAGCGGTGGTTTGTTTGCCGGATCAAGAGCTACCAACTCTTTTTCCGAAGGTAACTGGCTTCA
GCAGAGCGCAGATACCAAATACTGTTCTTCTAGTGTAGCCGTAGTTAGGCCACCACTTCAAGAACTCTGT
AGCACCGCCTACATACCTCGCTCTGCTAATCCTGTTACCAGTGGCTGCTGCCAGTGGCGATAAGTCGTGT
CTTACCGGGTTGGACTCAAGACGATAGTTACCGGATAAGGCGCAGCGGTCGGGCTGAACGGGGGGTTCGT
GCACACAGCCCAGCTTGGAGCGAACGACCTACACCGAACTGAGATACCTACAGCGTGAGCTATGAGAAAG
CGCCACGCTTCCCGAAGGGAGAAAGGCGGACAGGTATCCGGTAAGCGGCAGGGTCGGAACAGGAGAGCGC
ACGAGGGAGCTTCCAGGGGGAAACGCCTGGTATCTTTATAGTCCTGTCGGGTTTCGCCACCTCTGACTTG
AGCGTCGATTTTTGTGATGCTCGTCAGGGGGGCGGAGCCTATGGAAAAACGCCAGCAACGCGGCCTTTTT
ACGGTTCCTGGCCTTTTGCTGGCCTTTTGCTCACATGTTCTTTCCTGCGTTATCCCCTGATTCTGTGGAT
AACCGTATTACCGCCTTTGAGTGAGCTGATACCGCTCGCCGCAGCCGAACGACCGAGCGCAGCGAGTCAG
TGAGCGAGGAAGCACGCGTCAAAAAACCCCTCAAGACCCGTTTAGAGGCCCCAAGGGGTTATGCTAGGCG
CGCCGGATCCTAATACGACTCACTATAGGGAGATTTAGGTGACACTATAGAAGTGACCTTTACAATGCGT
ATTGCCGTTGAACATGTTTCTTGAGAAAATATTCATTTTACTCTGGTTTTGGAACGTAATAATCGGCTGT
ATCACCGCTGTCAGTTTGTTGAGTTGGTTGAACAAATTAGCTAACAGAAAGGACAAAGTCCGATTCATCG
GAGAATATCTTAAATTGATCGAGTTGCTAAAAGAATCCGAAGAATCTTTGGTAAAAAAGTTCATTTTCGA
CTACTTACGAACGGATGGATTATTTATAGTGCATTTGATATCTACCAATGTCAGTGATATTGTGGCAGCT
GACATAGTTGGCGAACTGTTGGATTTGTACCGCTCCCAAGAAAAGGACGAATATGAACCTTTAAACTCAG
TAGACGAGATAAATTTAAGTGAAAACAAATTAAAAAATGTTGAAAAAATAATTGGCTTGGAAATTCCCGG
AAAAAGCTACAAGGTCTCCCTTTAGTGAGGGTTAATTCTCCCTATAGTGAGTCGTATTAGGATCCGGCGC
GCCTAGCATAACCCCTTGGGGCCTCTAAACGGGTCTTGAGGGGTTTTTTGACGCGTCGATTTCGGCCTAT
TGGTTAAAAAATGAGCTGATTTAACAAAAATTTAACGCGAATTTTAACAAAATTCAGGGCGCAAGGGCTG
CTAAAGGAAGCGGAACACGTAGAAAGCCAGTCCGCAGAAACGGTGCTGACCCCGGATGAATGTCAGCTAC
TGGGCTATCTGGACAAGGGAAAACGCAAGCGCAAAGAGAAAGCAGGTAGCTTGCAGTGGGCTTACATGGC
GATAGCTAGACTGGGCGGTTTTATGGACAGCAAGCGAACCGGAATTGCCAGCTGGGGCGCCCTCTGGTAA
GGTTGGGAAGCCCTGCAAAGTAAACTGGATGGCTTTCTTGCCGCCAATGATCTGATGGCGCAGGGGATCA
AGATCTGATCAAGAGACAGGATGAGGATCGTTTCGCATGATTGAACAAGATGGATTGCACGCAGGTTCTC
CGGCCGCTTGGGTGGAGAGGCTATTCGGCTATGACTGGGCACAACAGACAATCGGCTGCTCTGATGCCGC
CGTGTTCCGGCTGTCAGCGCAGGGGCGCCCGGTTCTTTTTGTCAAGACCGACCTGTCCGGTGCCCTGAAT
GAACTGCAGGACGAGGCAGCGCGGCTATCGTGGCTGGCCACGACGGGCGTTCCTTGCGCAGCTGTGCTCG
ACGTTGTCACTGAAGCGGGAAGGGACTGGCTGCTATTGGGCGAAGTGCCGGGGCAGGATCTCCTGTCATC
CCACCTTGCTCCTGCCGAGAAAGTATCCATCATGGCTGATGCAATGCGGCGGCTGCATACGCTTGATCCG
GCTACCTGCCCATTCGACCACCAAGCGAAACATCGCATCGAGCGAGCACGTACTCGGATGGAAGCCGGTC
TTGTCGATCAGGATGATCTGGACGAAGAGCATCAGGGGCTCGCGCCAGCCGAACTGTTCGCCAGGCTCAA
GGCGCGCATGCCCGACGGCGAGGATCTCGTCGTGACCCATGGCGATGCCTGCTTGCCGAATATCATGGTG
GAAAATGGCCGCTTTTCTGGATTCATCGACTGTGGCCGGCTGGGTGTGGCGGACCGCTATCAGGACATAG
CGTTGGCTACCCGTGATATTGCTGAAGAGCTTGGCGGCGAATGGGCTGACCGCTTCCTCGTGCTTTACGG
TATCGCCGCTCCCGATTCGCAGCGCATCGCCTTCTATCGCCTTCTTGACGAGTTCTTCTGAATTGAAAAA
GGAAGAGTATGAGTATTCAACATTTCCGTGTCGCCCTTATTCCCTTTTTTGCGGCATTTTGCCTTCCTGT
TTTTGCTCACCCAGAAACGCTGGTGAAAGTAAAAGATGCTGAAGATCAGTTGGGTGCACGAGTGGGTTAC
ATCGAACTGGATCTCAACAGCGGTAAGATCCTTGAGAGTTTTCGCCCCGAAGAACGTTTTCCAATGATGA
GCACTTTTAAAGTTCTGCTATGTGGCGCGGTATTATCCCGTATTGACGCCGGGCAAGAGCAACTCGGTCG
CCGCATACACTATTCTCAGAATGACTTGGTTGAGTACTCACCAGTCACAGAAAAGCATCTTACGGATGGC
ATGACAGTAAGAGAATTATGCAGTGCTGCCATAACCATGAGTGATAACACTGCGGCCAACTTACTTCTGA
CAACGATCGGAGGACCGAAGGAGCTAACCGCTTTTTTGCACAACATGGGGGATCATGTAACTCGCCTTGA
TCGTTGGGAACCGGAGCTGAATGAAGCCATACCAAACGACGAGCGTGACACCACGATGCCTGTAGCAATG
GCAACAACGTTGCGCAAACTATTAACTGGCGAACTACTTACTCTAGCTTCCCGGCAACAATTAATAGACT
GGATGGAGGCGGATAAAGTTGCAGGACCACTTCTGCGCTCGGCCCTTCCGGCTGGCTGGTTTATTGCTGA
TAAATCTGGAGCCGGTGAGCGTGGGTCTCGCGGTATCATTGCAGCACTGGGGCCAGATGGTAAGCCCTCC
CGTATCGTAGTTATCTACACGACGGGGAGCCAGGCAACTATGGATGAACGAAATAGACAGATCGCTGAGA
TAGGTGCCTCACTGATTAAGCATTGGTAACTGTCAGACCAAGTTTACTCATATATACTTTAGATTGATTT
AAAACTTCATTTTTAATTTAAAAGGATCTAGGTGAAGATCCTTTTTGATAATCTCATGACCAAAATCCCT
TAACGTGAGTTTTCGTTCCACTGAGCGTCAGACCCCGTAGA
